>Addgene plasmid #51138 | pET28a-SrtAdelta59 | depositor partial sequence | sequence record 77444 | insert
ATGAGAGGCAGCAGCCATCATCATCATCATCACAGCAGCGGCCTGGTGCCGCGCGGCAGCCATATGCAAG
CTAAACCTCAAATTCCGAAAGATAAATCGAAAGTGGCAGGCTATATTGAAATTCCAGATGCTGATATTAA
AGAACCAGTATATCCAGGACCAGCAACACCTGAACAATTAAATAGAGGTGTAAGCTTTGCAGAAGAAAAT
GAATCACTAGATGATCAAAATATTTCAATTGCAGGACACACTTTCATTGACCGTCCGAACTATCAATTTA
CAAATCTTAAAGCAGCCAAAAAAGGTAGTATGGTGTACTTTAAAGTTGGTAATGAAACACGTAAGTATAA
AATGACAAGTATAAGAGATGTTAAGCCTACAGATGTAGGAGTTCTAGATGAACAAAAAGGTAAAGATAAA
CAATTAACATTAATTACTTGTGATGATTACAATGAAAAGACAGGCGTTTGGGAAAAACGTAAAATCTTTG
TAGCTACAGAAGTCAAATAA
