>Addgene plasmid #51138 | pET28a-SrtAdelta59 | addgene partial sequence | sequence record 78730 | T7 5'-TAATACGACTCACTATAGGG-3'
ATTTTGTTTAACTTTAAGAAGGAGATATACCATGAGAGGCAGCAGCCATCATCATCATCATCACAGCAGC
GGCCTGGTGCCGCGCGGCAGCCATATGCAAGCTAAACCTCAAATTCCGAAAGATAAATCGAAAGTGGCAG
GCTATATTGAAATTCCAGATGCTGATATTAAAGAACCAGTATATCCAGGACCAGCAACACCTGAACAATT
AAATAGAGGTGTAAGCTTTGCAGAAGAAAATGAATCACTAGATGATCAAAATATTTCAATTGCAGGACAC
ACTTTCATTGACCGTCCGAACTATCAATTTACAAATCTTAAAGCAGCCAAAAAAGGTAGTATGGTGTACT
TTAAAGTTGGTAATGAAACACGTAAGTATAAAATGACAAGTATAAGAGATGTTAAGCCTACAGATGTAGG
AGTTCTAGATGAACAAAAAGGTAAAGATAAACAATTAACATTAATTACTTGTGATGATTACAATGAAAAG
ACAGGCGTTTGGGAAAAACGTAAAATCTTTGTAGCTACAGAAGTCAAATAAGGATCCGAATTCGAGCTCC
GTCGACAAGCTTGCGGCCGCACTCGAGCACCACCACCACCACCACTGAGATCCGGCTGCTAACAAAGCCC
GAAAGGAAGCTGAGTTGGCTGCTGCCACCGCTGAGCAATAACTAGCATAACCCCTTGGGGCCTCTAAACG
GGTCTTGAGGGGTTTTTTGCTGAAAGGAGGAACTATATCCGGATTGGCGAATGGG
[124 nt withheld, positions 756-879]
C
[41 nt withheld, positions 881-921]
