[The description below was written by a language model from this plasmid's Addgene catalogue record.]
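Description:
pET28a-SrtAdelta59 is a bacterial expression plasmid built on the Novagen pET28a backbone for producing a truncated form of Staphylococcus aureus sortase A in E. coli. It is selected with kanamycin and is recorded as high copy, with DH5alpha listed as the propagation strain. No feature table accompanies the record, so the origin of replication and other backbone elements are not itemised here. As with pET vectors in general, expression from the T7 promoter depends on a host that supplies T7 RNA polymerase, so the cloning strain serves for maintenance rather than protein production.

The insert, recorded as 564 bp, encodes SrtA lacking its N-terminal 59 residues. In sortase A this region includes the membrane anchor, so its removal leaves a soluble catalytic domain. The fragment sits between the NdeI and BamHI sites, both of which are retained, and it carries an N-terminal 6xHis tag that allows purification by immobilised metal affinity chromatography. Transcription is driven by the T7 promoter, and the listed sequencing primers (T7 and T7-term) flank the cassette. The record notes that the coding sequence was subcloned from an earlier S. aureus SrtA delta 25 construct.

The purified enzyme is a transpeptidase that recognises an LPXTG-type sorting motif and ligates it to oligoglycine nucleophiles. The associated publication uses it for site-specific labelling of proteins at the C-terminus and within internal loops by sortase-mediated reactions. This plasmid is therefore the source of recombinant sortase for such labelling workflows.
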