Addgene plasmid #51138: pET28a-SrtAdelta59
Purpose: expression plasmid for N-terminal his tagged S.aureus SrtA delta 59
Depositing lab: Hidde Ploegh. Depositing organization: Whitehead Institute for Biomedical Research. Publication: Site-specific C-terminal and internal loop labeling of proteins using sortase-mediated reactions. Guimaraes CP, Witte MD, Theile CS, Bozkurt G, Kundrat L, Blom AE, Ploegh HL. Nat Protoc. 2013 Sep;8(9):1787-99. doi: 10.1038/nprot.2013.101. Epub 2013 Aug 29. PubMed 23989673.
Backbone
  Vector backbone: pET28a
  Backbone manufacturer: Novagen
  Vector type: Bacterial Expression
Growth in bacteria
  Bacterial resistance: Kanamycin, 50 μg/mL
  Growth temperature: 37°C
  Growth strain: DH5alpha
  Copy number: High Copy
Gene/Insert
  Gene/Insert name: S.aureus SrtA delta 59 (alt name: Sortase A)
  Species: S.aureus
  Insert size (bp): 564
  Promoter: T7
  Tag / fusion protein: 6x His (N terminal on insert)
  Cloning method: Restriction Enzyme; 5′ cloning site NdeI (not destroyed); 3′ cloning site BamHI (not destroyed)
  Sequencing primers: 5′ T7; 3′ T7-term
Resource information
  A portion of this plasmid was derived from a plasmid made by: Cloned from Olaf Schneewind's original construct of S.aureus SrtA delta 25
Terms and licenses: Academic/Nonprofit Terms; Industry Terms: Not Available to Industry
How to cite: pET28a-SrtAdelta59 was a gift from Hidde Ploegh (Addgene plasmid # 51138 ; http://n2t.net/addgene:51138 ; RRID:Addgene_51138)
